Addgene plasmid #242829: Integrin β6β1-EGFP
Purpose: Encodes human integrin β6 chimera containing integrin β1 cytoplasmic domain and C-terminal EGFP tag
Depositing lab: Cheng-han Yu. Depositing organization: University of Hong Kong. Publication: Kindlin Regulates Mechanosensitive Activation and Adhesion Assembly of Integrin beta6. Lee WN, Li J, Chen NP, Yu CH. Adv Sci (Weinh). 2025 Jun 10:e01078. doi: 10.1002/advs.202501078. PubMed 40492509.
Backbone
  Vector backbone: pHcgreen
  Vector type: Mammalian Expression
Growth in bacteria
  Bacterial resistance: Kanamycin, 50 μg/mL
  Growth temperature: 37°C
  Growth strain: DH5alpha
  Copy number: High Copy
Gene/Insert
  Gene/Insert name: Integrin subunit beta 6, transcript variant 1 (alt name: ITGB6)
  Species: H. sapiens (human)
  Mutation: Integrin β6 chimera containing the cytoplasmic tail of integrin β1
  Entrez Gene: ITGB6 (a.k.a. AI1H)
  Cloning method: Gibson Cloning
Terms and licenses: Academic/Nonprofit Terms; Industry Terms: Not Available to Industry
How to cite: Integrin β6β1-EGFP was a gift from Cheng-han Yu (Addgene plasmid # 242829 ; http://n2t.net/addgene:242829 ; RRID:Addgene_242829)
