[The description below was written by a language model from this plasmid's Addgene catalogue record and pLannotate feature annotations shown in this document.]
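Description:
Integrin β6β1-EGFP is a 7,080-nt mammalian expression plasmid built on the pHcgreen backbone. It encodes a chimeric human integrin β6 subunit (ITGB6, transcript variant 1) in which the native cytoplasmic tail has been replaced by that of integrin β1, with EGFP fused at the C-terminus. The insert was assembled by Gibson cloning. In the annotated sequence, the human cytomegalovirus immediate early enhancer and promoter sit upstream of the ITGB6-matching coding region, which is followed by a short remnant of the multiple cloning site and then the EGFP coding sequence. An SV40 polyadenylation signal terminates the transcript. The automated annotation labels the whole integrin segment as ITGB6 and does not separately mark the β1-derived tail, so the boundaries of the swap are not defined in the record. A short SV40 large T antigen fragment called downstream of EGFP is an automated match within the 3' region and is not a described functional element.

The plasmid replicates at high copy in E. coli from a ColE1/pUC-type origin and also carries an f1 phage origin. A single NeoR/KanR gene (Tn5 aminoglycoside phosphotransferase) is preceded by both a bacterial bla promoter and the SV40 enhancer/early promoter and is followed by an HSV TK polyadenylation signal. It therefore provides kanamycin selection in bacteria and can support G418 selection in mammalian cells. Small ble and bGH poly(A) fragments appear to be backbone remnants.

The construct allows fluorescence imaging of a β6 integrin whose intracellular signalling and adaptor-binding region comes from β1. The associated work concerns kindlin-dependent, mechanosensitive activation and adhesion assembly of integrin β6, which suggests use in comparing how the two cytoplasmic tails affect these processes.
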