Features (pLannotate 1.2.2; 16 found; start..end, strand, type, name):
      1..589     +  rep_origin     ori: high-copy-number ColE1/pMB1/pBR322/pUC origin of replication
    764..1067    +  enhancer       CMV enhancer: human cytomegalovirus immediate early enhancer
   1068..1271    +  promoter       CMV promoter: human cytomegalovirus (CMV) immediate early promoter
   1294..1321    +  misc_feature   MCS (fragment): multiple cloning site
   1356..3677    +  CDS            ITGB6: ITB6_HUMAN - Experimental evidence at protein level: Swiss-Prot protein existence level 1. (Microbial infection) Integrin ITGAV:ITGB6 acts as a receptor for Herpes simplex virus-1/HHV-1 (PubMed:24367260). From Homo sapiens (Human).
   3702..3719    +  misc_feature   MCS (fragment): multiple cloning site
   3729..4448    +  CDS            EGFP: the original enhanced GFP (Yang et al., 1996) mammalian codon-optimized
   4465..4548    +  CDS            large T antigen (fragment): large T antigen from SV40 (simian virus 40)
   4571..4692    +  polyA_signal   SV40 poly(A) signal: SV40 polyadenylation signal
   4726..5154    -  rep_origin     f1 ori (sequence partly withheld): f1 bacteriophage origin of replication; arrow indicates direction of (+) strand synthesis
   5181..5285    +  promoter       AmpR promoter: bla
   5287..5644    +  promoter       SV40 promoter: SV40 enhancer and early promoter
   5679..6473    +  CDS            NeoR/KanR: aminoglycoside phosphotransferase from Tn5; aph(3')-II (or nptII); confers resistance to neomycin, kanamycin, and G418 (Geneticin®)
   6494..6646    +  CDS            ble (fragment): BLE_KLEPN - Experimental evidence at protein level: Swiss-Prot protein existence level 1. Binding protein with a strong affinity to the bleomycin family of antibiotics. Binds to CL990; an antimitotic-antibiotic compound. From Klebsiella pneumoniae.
   6705..6752    +  polyA_signal   HSV TK poly(A) signal: herpes simplex virus thymidine kinase polyadenylation signal (Cole and Stacy, 1985)
   6843..6859    -  polyA_signal   bGH poly(A) signal (fragment): bovine growth hormone polyadenylation signal
>Addgene plasmid #242829 | Integrin β6β1-EGFP | addgene full sequence | sequence record 484519 | Addgene NGS Result
TTGAGATCCTTTTTTTCTGCGCGTAATCTGCTGCTTGCAAACAAAAAAACCACCGCTACCAGCGGTGGTT
TGTTTGCCGGATCAAGAGCTACCAACTCTTTTTCCGAAGGTAACTGGCTTCAGCAGAGCGCAGATACCAA
ATACTGTTCTTCTAGTGTAGCCGTAGTTAGGCCACCACTTCAAGAACTCTGTAGCACCGCCTACATACCT
CGCTCTGCTAATCCTGTTACCAGTGGCTGCTGCCAGTGGCGATAAGTCGTGTCTTACCGGGTTGGACTCA
AGACGATAGTTACCGGATAAGGCGCAGCGGTCGGGCTGAACGGGGGGTTCGTGCACACAGCCCAGCTTGG
AGCGAACGACCTACACCGAACTGAGATACCTACAGCGTGAGCTATGAGAAAGCGCCACGCTTCCCGAAGG
GAGAAAGGCGGACAGGTATCCGGTAAGCGGCAGGGTCGGAACAGGAGAGCGCACGAGGGAGCTTCCAGGG
GGAAACGCCTGGTATCTTTATAGTCCTGTCGGGTTTCGCCACCTCTGACTTGAGCGTCGATTTTTGTGAT
GCTCGTCAGGGGGGCGGAGCCTATGGAAAAACGCCAGCAACGCGGCCTTTTTACGGTTCCTGGCCTTTTG
CTGGCCTTTTGCTCACATGTTCTTTCCTGCGTTATCCCCTGATTCTGTGGATAACCGTATTACCGCCATG
CATTAGTTATTAATAGTAATCAATTACGGGGTCATTAGTTCATAGCCCATATATGGAGTTCCGCGTTACA
TAACTTACGGTAAATGGCCCGCCTGGCTGACCGCCCAACGACCCCCGCCCATTGACGTCAATAATGACGT
ATGTTCCCATAGTAACGCCAATAGGGACTTTCCATTGACGTCAATGGGTGGAGTATTTACGGTAAACTGC
CCACTTGGCAGTACATCAAGTGTATCATATGCCAAGTACGCCCCCTATTGACGTCAATGACGGTAAATGG
CCCGCCTGGCATTATGCCCAGTACATGACCTTATGGGACTTTCCTACTTGGCAGTACATCTACGTATTAG
TCATCGCTATTACCATGGTGATGCGGTTTTGGCAGTACATCAATGGGCGTGGATAGCGGTTTGACTCACG
GGGATTTCCAAGTCTCCACCCCATTGACGTCAATGGGAGTTTGTTTTGGCACCAAAATCAACGGGACTTT
CCAAAATGTCGTAACAACTCCGCCCCATTGACGCAAATGGGCGGTAGGCGTGTACGGTGGGAGGTCTATA
TAAGCAGAGCTGGTTTAGTGAACCGTCAGATCCGCTAGCGCTACCGGACTCAGATCTCGAGATCCATTGT
GCTCTAAAGGCAAGAACTGAAACGAATGGGGATTGAACTGCTTTGCCTGTTCTTTCTATTTCTAGGAAGG
AATGATCACGTACAAGGTGGCTGTGCCCTGGGAGGTGCAGAAACCTGTGAAGACTGCCTGCTTATTGGAC
CTCAGTGTGCCTGGTGTGCTCAGGAGAATTTTACTCATCCATCTGGAGTTGGCGAAAGGTGTGATACCCC
AGCAAACCTTTTAGCTAAAGGATGTCAATTAAACTTCATCGAAAACCCTGTCTCCCAAGTAGAAATACTT
AAAAATAAGCCTCTCAGTGTAGGCAGACAGAAAAATAGTTCTGACATTGTTCAGATTGCGCCTCAAAGCT
TGATCCTTAAGTTGAGACCAGGTGGTGCGCAGACTCTGCAGGTGCATGTCCGCCAGACTGAGGACTACCC
GGTGGATTTGTATTACCTCATGGACCTCTCCGCCTCCATGGATGACGACCTCAACACAATAAAGGAGCTG
GGCTCCCGGCTTTCCAAAGAGATGTCTAAATTAACCAGCAACTTTAGACTGGGCTTCGGATCTTTTGTGG
AAAAACCTGTATCCCCTTTCGTGAAAACAACACCAGAAGAAATTGCCAACCCTTGCAGTAGTATTCCATA
CTTCTGTTTACCTACATTTGGATTCAAGCACATTTTGCCATTGACAAATGATGCTGAAAGATTCAATGAA
ATTGTGAAGAATCAGAAAATTTCTGCTAATATTGACACACCCGAAGGTGGATTTGATGCAATTATGCAAG
CTGCTGTGTGTAAGGAAAAAATTGGCTGGCGGAATGACTCCCTCCACCTCCTGGTCTTTGTGAGTGATGC
TGATTCTCATTTTGGAATGGACAGCAAACTAGCAGGCATCGTCATTCCTAATGACGGGCTCTGTCACTTG
GACAGCAAGAATGAATACTCCATGTCAACTGTCTTGGAATATCCAACAATTGGACAACTCATTGATAAAC
TGGTACAAAACAACGTGTTATTGATCTTCGCTGTAACCCAAGAACAAGTTCATTTATATGAGAATTACGC
AAAACTTATTCCTGGAGCTACAGTAGGTCTACTTCAGAAGGACTCCGGAAACATTCTCCAGCTGATCATC
TCAGCTTATGAAGAACTGCGGTCTGAGGTGGAACTGGAAGTATTAGGAGACACTGAAGGACTCAACTTGT
CATTTACAGCCATCTGTAACAACGGTACCCTCTTCCAACACCAAAAGAAATGCTCTCACATGAAAGTGGG
AGACACAGCTTCCTTCAGCGTGACTGTGAATATCCCACACTGCGAGAGAAGAAGCAGGCACATTATCATA
AAGCCTGTGGGGCTGGGGGATGCCCTGGAATTACTTGTCAGCCCAGAATGCAACTGCGACTGTCAGAAAG
AAGTGGAAGTGAACAGCTCCAAATGTCACCACGGGAACGGCTCTTTCCAGTGTGGGGTGTGTGCCTGCCA
CCCTGGCCACATGGGGCCTCGCTGTGAGTGTGGCGAGGACATGCTGAGCACAGATTCCTGCAAGGAGGCC
CCAGATCATCCCTCCTGCAGCGGAAGGGGTGACTGCTACTGTGGGCAGTGTATCTGCCACTTGTCTCCCT
ATGGAAACATTTATGGGCCTTATTGCCAGTGTGACAATTTCTCCTGCGTGAGACACAAAGGGCTGCTCTG
CGGAGGTAACGGCGACTGTGACTGTGGTGAATGTGTGTGCAGGAGCGGCTGGACTGGCGAGTACTGCAAC
TGCACCACCAGCACGGACTCCTGCGTCTCTGAAGATGGAGTGCTCTGCAGCGGGCGCGGGGACTGTGTTT
GTGGCAAGTGTGTTTGCACAAACCCTGGAGCCTCAGGACCAACCTGTGAACGATGTCCTACCTGTGGTGA
CCCCTGTAACTCTAAACGGAGCTGCATTGAGTGCCACCTGTCAGCAGCTGGCCAAGCCCGAGAAGAATGT
GTGGACAAGTGCAAACTAGCTGGTGCGACCATCAGTGAAGAAGAAGATTTCTCAAAGGATGGTTCTGTTT
CCTGCTCTCTGCAAGGAGAAAATGAATGTCTTATTACATTCCTAATAACTACAGATAATGAGGGGAAAAC
CATCATTCACAGCATCAATGAAAAAGATTGTCCGAAGCCTCCAAACATTCCCATGATCATGTTAGGGGTT
TCCCTGGCTATTCTTCTCATCGGGGTTGTCCTACTGTGCATCTGGAAGCTTTTAATGATAATTCATGACA
GAAGGGAGTTTGCTAAATTTGAAAAGGAGAAAATGAATGCCAAATGGGACACGGGTGAAAATCCTATTTA
TAAGAGTGCCGTAACAACTGTGGTCAATCCGAAGTATGAGGGAAAATCTAGAGCGGCCGCCACCGCGGGC
CCGGGATCCATCGCCACCATGGTGAGCAAGGGCGAGGAGCTGTTCACCGGGGTGGTGCCCATCCTGGTCG
AGCTGGACGGCGACGTAAACGGCCACAAGTTCAGCGTGTCCGGCGAGGGCGAGGGCGATGCCACCTACGG
CAAGCTGACCCTGAAGTTCATCTGCACCACCGGCAAGCTGCCCGTGCCCTGGCCCACCCTCGTGACCACC
CTGACCTACGGCGTGCAGTGCTTCAGCCGCTACCCCGACCACATGAAGCAGCACGACTTCTTCAAGTCCG
CCATGCCCGAAGGCTACGTCCAGGAGCGCACCATCTTCTTCAAGGACGACGGCAACTACAAGACCCGCGC
CGAGGTGAAGTTCGAGGGCGACACCCTGGTGAACCGCATCGAGCTGAAGGGCATCGACTTCAAGGAGGAC
GGCAACATCCTGGGGCACAAGCTGGAGTACAACTACAACAGCCACAACGTCTATATCATGGCCGACAAGC
AGAAGAACGGCATCAAGGTGAACTTCAAGATCCGCCACAACATCGAGGACGGCAGCGTGCAGCTCGCCGA
CCACTACCAGCAGAACACCCCCATCGGCGACGGCCCCGTGCTGCTGCCCGACAACCACTACCTGAGCACC
CAGTCCGCCCTGAGCAAAGACCCCAACGAGAAGCGCGATCACATGGTCCTGCTGGAGTTCGTGACCGCCG
CCGGGATCACTCTCGGCATGGACGAGCTGTACAAGTAAAGCGGCCGCGACTCTAGATCATAATCAGCCAT
ACCACATTTGTAGAGGTTTTACTTGCTTTAAAAAACCTCCCACACCTCCCCCTGAACCTGAAACATAAAA
TGAATGCAATTGTTGTTGTTAACTTGTTTATTGCAGCTTATAATGGTTACAAATAAAGCAATAGCATCAC
AAATTTCACAAATAAAGCATTTTTTTCACTGCATTCTAGTTGTGGTTTGTCCAAACTCATCAATGTATCT
TAAGGCGTAAATTGTAAGCGTTAATATTTTGTTAAAATTCGCGTTAAATTTTTGTTAAATCAGCTCATTT
TTTAACCAATAGGCCGAAATCGGCAAAATCCCTTATAAATCAAAAGAATAGACCGAGATAGGGT
[37 nt withheld, positions 4825-4861]
AAAGAACGTGGACTCCAACGTCAAAGG
[49 nt withheld, positions 4889-4937]
T
[91 nt withheld, positions 4939-5029]
G
[124 nt withheld, positions 5031-5154]
CAGGTGGCACTTTTCGGGGAAATGTGCGCGGAACCCCTATTTGTTTATTTTTCTAAATACATTCAAATAT
GTATCCGCTCATGAGACAATAACCCTGATAAATGCTTCAATAATATTGAAAAAGGAAGAGTCCTGAGGCG
GAAAGAACCAGCTGTGGAATGTGTGTCAGTTAGGGTGTGGAAAGTCCCCAGGCTCCCCAGCAGGCAGAAG
TATGCAAAGCATGCATCTCAATTAGTCAGCAACCAGGTGTGGAAAGTCCCCAGGCTCCCCAGCAGGCAGA
AGTATGCAAAGCATGCATCTCAATTAGTCAGCAACCATAGTCCCGCCCCTAACTCCGCCCATCCCGCCCC
TAACTCCGCCCAGTTCCGCCCATTCTCCGCCCCATGGCTGACTAATTTTTTTTATTTATGCAGAGGCCGA
GGCCGCCTCGGCCTCTGAGCTATTCCAGAAGTAGTGAGGAGGCTTTTTTGGAGGCCTAGGCTTTTGCAAA
GATCGATCAAGAGACAGGATGAGGATCGTTTCGCATGATTGAACAAGATGGATTGCACGCAGGTTCTCCG
GCCGCTTGGGTGGAGAGGCTATTCGGCTATGACTGGGCACAACAGACAATCGGCTGCTCTGATGCCGCCG
TGTTCCGGCTGTCAGCGCAGGGGCGCCCGGTTCTTTTTGTCAAGACCGACCTGTCCGGTGCCCTGAATGA
ACTGCAAGACGAGGCAGCGCGGCTATCGTGGCTGGCCACGACGGGCGTTCCTTGCGCAGCTGTGCTCGAC
GTTGTCACTGAAGCGGGAAGGGACTGGCTGCTATTGGGCGAAGTGCCGGGGCAGGATCTCCTGTCATCTC
ACCTTGCTCCTGCCGAGAAAGTATCCATCATGGCTGATGCAATGCGGCGGCTGCATACGCTTGATCCGGC
TACCTGCCCATTCGACCACCAAGCGAAACATCGCATCGAGCGAGCACGTACTCGGATGGAAGCCGGTCTT
GTCGATCAGGATGATCTGGACGAAGAGCATCAGGGGCTCGCGCCAGCCGAACTGTTCGCCAGGCTCAAGG
CGAGCATGCCCGACGGCGAGGATCTCGTCGTGACCCATGGCGATGCCTGCTTGCCGAATATCATGGTGGA
AAATGGCCGCTTTTCTGGATTCATCGACTGTGGCCGGCTGGGTGTGGCGGACCGCTATCAGGACATAGCG
TTGGCTACCCGTGATATTGCTGAAGAGCTTGGCGGCGAATGGGCTGACCGCTTCCTCGTGCTTTACGGTA
TCGCCGCTCCCGATTCGCAGCGCATCGCCTTCTATCGCCTTCTTGACGAGTTCTTCTGAGCGGGACTCTG
GGGTTCGAAATGACCGACCAAGCGACGCCCAACCTGCCATCACGAGATTTCGATTCCACCGCCGCCTTCT
ATGAAAGGTTGGGCTTCGGAATCGTTTTCCGGGACGCCGGCTGGATGATCCTCCAGCGCGGGGATCTCAT
GCTGGAGTTCTTCGCCCACCCTAGGGGGAGGCTAACTGAAACACGGAAGGAGACAATACCGGAAGGAACC
CGCGCTATGACGGCAATAAAAAGACAGAATAAAACGCACGGTGTTGGGTCGTTTGTTCATAAACGCGGGG
TTCGGTCCCAGGGCTGGCACTCTGTCGATACCCCACCGAGACCCCATTGGGGCCAATACGCCCGCGTTTC
TTCCTTTTCCCCACCCCACCCCCCAAGTTCGGGTGAAGGCCCAGGGCTCGCAGCCAACGTCGGGGCGGCA
GGCCCTGCCATAGCCTCAGGTTACTCATATATACTTTAGATTGATTTAAAACTTCATTTTTAATTTAAAA
GGATCTAGGTGAAGATCCTTTTTGATAATCTCATGACCAAAATCCCTTAACGTGAGTTTTCGTTCCACTG
AGCGTCAGACCCCGTAGAAAAGATCAAAGGATCTTC
